>Addgene plasmid #12484 | AYE_Nterm | addgene full sequence | sequence record 365384 | Addgene NGS Result
GTATTGGGCGCCAGGGTGGTTTTTCTTTTCACCAGTGAGACGGGCAACAGCTGATTGCCCTTCACCGCCT
GGCCCTGAGAGAGTTGCAGCAAGCGGTCCACGCTGGTTTGCCCCAGCAGGCGAAAATCCTGTTTGATGGT
GGTTAACGGCGGGATATAACATGAGCTGTCTTCGGTATCGTCGTATCCCACTACCGAGATGTCCGCACCA
ACGCGCAGCCCGGACTCGGTAATGGCGCGCATTGCGCCCAGCGCCATCTGATCGTTGGCAACCAGCATCG
CAGTGGGAACGATGCCCTCATTCAGCATTTGCATGGTTTGTTGAAAACCGGACATGGCACTCCAGTCGCC
TTCCCGTTCCGCTATCGGCTGAATTTGATTGCGAGTGAGATATTTATGCCAGCCAGCCAGACGCAGACGC
GCCGAGACAGAACTTAATGGGCCCGCTAACAGCGCGATTTGCTGGTGACCCAATGCGACCAGATGCTCCA
CGCCCAGTCGCGTACCGTCTTCATGGGAGAAAATAATACTGTTGATGGGTGTCTGGTCAGAGACATCAAG
AAATAACGCCGGAACATTAGTGCAGGCAGCTTCCACAGCAATGGCATCCTGGTCATCCAGCGGATAGTTA
ATGATCAGCCCACTGACGCGTTGCGCGAGAAGATTGTGCACCGCCGCTTTACAGGCTTCGACGCCGCTTC
GTTCTACCATCGACACCACCACGCTGGCACCCAGTTGATCGGCGCGAGATTTAATCGCCGCGACAATTTG
CGACGGCGCGTGCAGGGCCAGACTGGAGGTGGCAACGCCAATCAGCAACGACTGTTTGCCCGCCAGTTGT
TGTGCCACGCGGTTGGGAATGTAATTCAGCTCCGCCATCGCCGCTTCCACTTTTTCCCGCGTTTTCGCAG
AAACGTGGCTGGCCTGGTTCACCACGCGGGAAACGGTCTGATAAGAGACACCGGCATACTCTGCGACATC
GTATAACGTTACTGGTTTCACATTCACCACCCTGAATTGACTCTCTTCCGGGCGCTATCATGCCATACCG
CGAAAGGTTTTGCGCCATTCGATGGTGTCCGGGATCTCGACGCTCTCCCTTATGCGACTCCTGCATTAGG
AAGCAGCCCAGTAGTAGGTTGAGGCCGTTGAGCACCGCCGCCGCAAGGAATGGTGCATGCAAGGAGATGG
CGCCCAACAGTCCCCCGGCCACGGGGCCTGCCACCATACCCACGCCGAAACAAGCGCTCATGAGCCCGAA
GTGGCGAGCCCGATCTTCCCCATCGGTGATGTCGGCGATATAGGCGCCAGCAACCGCACCTGTGGCGCCG
GTGATGCCGGCCACGATGCGTCCGGCGTAGAGGATCGAGATCGATCTCGATCCCGCGAAATTAATACGAC
TCACTATAGGGGAATTGTGAGCGGATAACAATTCCCCTCTAGAAATAATTTTGTTTAACTTTAAGAAGGA
GATATACATATGCATCACCATCACCATCACCATGACCAAGTTCTTGAGATTGTACCAAGCAATGAAGAAC
AAATTAAAAATCTGCTACAATTGGAGGCTCAAGAACATCTCCAGCTTGATTTTTGGAAATCACCCACCAC
CCCAGGGGAGACAGCCCACGTCCGAGTTCCCTTCGTCAACGTCCAGGCAGTCAAAGTGTTCTTGGAGTCC
CAGGGAATTGCCTATTCCATCATGATTGAAGACTAATGACTCGAGCACCACCACCACCACCACTGAGATC
CGGCTGCTAACAAAGCCCGAAAGGAAGCTGAGTTGGCTGCTGCCACCGCTGAGCAATAACTAGCATAACC
CCTTGGGGCCTCTAAACGGGTCTTGAGGGGTTTTTTGCTGAAAGGAGGAACTATATCCGGATTGGCGAAT
GGG
[124 nt withheld, positions 1894-2017]
C
[91 nt withheld, positions 2019-2109]
A
[49 nt withheld, positions 2111-2159]
CCTTTGACGTTGGAGTCCACGTTCTTT
[37 nt withheld, positions 2187-2223]
ACCCTATCTCGGTCTATTCTTTTGATTTATAAGGGATTTTGCCGATTTCGGCCTATTGGTTAAAAAATGA
GCTGATTTAACAAAAATTTAACGCGAATTTTAACAAAATATTAACGCTTACAATTTAGGTGGCACTTTTC
GGGGAAATGTGCGCGGAACCCCTATTTGTTTATTTTTCTAAATACATTCAAATATGTATCCGCTCATGAA
TTAATTCTTAGAAAAACTCATCGAGCATCAAATGAAACTGCAATTTATTCATATCAGGATTATCAATACC
ATATTTTTGAAAAAGCCGTTTCTGTAATGAAGGAGAAAACTCACCGAGGCAGTTCCATAGGATGGCAAGA
TCCTGGTATCGGTCTGCGATTCCGACTCGTCCAACATCAATACAACCTATTAATTTCCCCTCGTCAAAAA
TAAGGTTATCAAGTGAGAAATCACCATGAGTGACGACTGAATCCGGTGAGAATGGCAAAAGTTTATGCAT
TTCTTTCCAGACTTGTTCAACAGGCCAGCCATTACGCTCGTCATCAAAATCACTCGCATCAACCAAACCG
TTATTCATTCGTGATTGCGCCTGAGCGAGACGAAATACGCGATCGCTGTTAAAAGGACAATTACAAACAG
GAATCGAATGCAACCGGCGCAGGAACACTGCCAGCGCATCAACAATATTTTCACCTGAATCAGGATATTC
TTCTAATACCTGGAATGCTGTTTTCCCGGGGATCGCAGTGGTGAGTAACCATGCATCATCAGGAGTACGG
ATAAAATGCTTGATGGTCGGAAGAGGCATAAATTCCGTCAGCCAGTTTAGTCTGACCATCTCATCTGTAA
CATCATTGGCAACGCTACCTTTGCCATGTTTCAGAAACAACTCTGGCGCATCGGGCTTCCCATACAATCG
ATAGATTGTCGCACCTGATTGCCCGACATTATCGCGAGCCCATTTATACCCATATAAATCAGCATCCATG
TTGGAATTTAATCGCGGCCTAGAGCAAGACGTTTCCCGTTGAATATGGCTCATAACACCCCTTGTATTAC
TGTTTATGTAAGCAGACAGTTTTATTGTTCATGACCAAAATCCCTTAACGTGAGTTTTCGTTCCACTGAG
CGTCAGACCCCGTAGAAAAGATCAAAGGATCTTCTTGAGATCCTTTTTTTCTGCGCGTAATCTGCTGCTT
GCAAACAAAAAAACCACCGCTACCAGCGGTGGTTTGTTTGCCGGATCAAGAGCTACCAACTCTTTTTCCG
AAGGTAACTGGCTTCAGCAGAGCGCAGATACCAAATACTGTCCTTCTAGTGTAGCCGTAGTTAGGCCACC
ACTTCAAGAACTCTGTAGCACCGCCTACATACCTCGCTCTGCTAATCCTGTTACCAGTGGCTGCTGCCAG
TGGCGATAAGTCGTGTCTTACCGGGTTGGACTCAAGACGATAGTTACCGGATAAGGCGCAGCGGTCGGGC
TGAACGGGGGGTTCGTGCACACAGCCCAGCTTGGAGCGAACGACCTACACCGAACTGAGATACCTACAGC
GTGAGCTATGAGAAAGCGCCACGCTTCCCGAAGGGAGAAAGGCGGACAGGTATCCGGTAAGCGGCAGGGT
CGGAACAGGAGAGCGCACGAGGGAGCTTCCAGGGGGAAACGCCTGGTATCTTTATAGTCCTGTCGGGTTT
CGCCACCTCTGACTTGAGCGTCGATTTTTGTGATGCTCGTCAGGGGGGCGGAGCCTATGGAAAAACGCCA
GCAACGCGGCCTTTTTACGGTTCCTGGCCTTTTGCTGGCCTTTTGCTCACATGTTCTTTCCTGCGTTATC
CCCTGATTCTGTGGATAACCGTATTACCGCCTTTGAGTGAGCTGATACCGCTCGCCGCAGCCGAACGACC
GAGCGCAGCGAGTCAGTGAGCGAGGAAGCGGAAGAGCGCCTGATGCGGTATTTTCTCCTTACGCATCTGT
GCGGTATTTCACACCGCAATGGTGCACTCTCAGTACAATCTGCTCTGATGCCGCATAGTTAAGCCAGTAT
ACACTCCGCTATCGCTACGTGACTGGGTCATGGCTGCGCCCCGACACCCGCCAACACCCGCTGACGCGCC
CTGACGGGCTTGTCTGCTCCCGGCATCCGCTTACAGACAAGCTGTGACCGTCTCCGGGAGCTGCATGTGT
CAGAGGTTTTCACCGTCATCACCGAAACGCGCGAGGCAGCTGCGGTAAAGCTCATCAGCGTGGTCGTGAA
GCGATTCACAGATGTCTGCCTGTTCATCCGCGTCCAGCTCGTTGAGTTTCTCCAGAAGCGTTAATGTCTG
GCTTCTGATAAAGCGGGCCATGTTAAGGGCGGTTTTTTCCTGTTTGGTCACTGATGCCTCCGTGTAAGGG
GGATTTCTGTTCATGGGGGTAATGATACCGATGAAACGAGAGAGGATGCTCACGATACGGGTTACTGATG
ATGAACATGCCCGGTTACTGGAACGTTGTGAGGGTAAACAACTGGCGGTATGGATGCGGCGGGACCAGAG
AAAAATCACTCAGGGTCAATGCCAGCGCTTCGTTAATACAGATGTAGGTGTTCCACAGGGTAGCCAGCAG
CATCCTGCGATGCAGATCCGGAACATAATGGTGCAGGGCGCTGACTTCCGCGTTTCCAGACTTTACGAAA
CACGGAAACCGAAGACCATTCATGTTGTTGCTCAGGTCGCAGACGTTTTGCAGCAGCAGTCGCTTCACGT
TCGCTCGCGTATCGGTGATTCATTCTGCTAACCAGTAAGGCAACCCCGCCAGCCTAGCCGGGTCCTCAAC
GACAGGAGCACGATCATGCGCACCCGTGGGGCCGCCATGCCGGCGATAATGGCCTGCTTCTCGCCGAAAC
GTTTGGTGGCGGGACCAGTGACGAAGGCTTGAGCGAGGGCGTGCAAGATTCCGAATACCGCAAGCGACAG
GCCGATCATCGTCGCGCTCCAGCGAAAGCGGTCCTCGCCGAAAATGACCCAGAGCGCTGCCGGCACCTGT
CCTACGAGTTGCATGATAAAGAAGACAGTCATAAGTGCGGCGACGATAGTCATGCCCCGCGCCCACCGGA
AGGAGCTGACTGGGTTGAAGGCTCTCAAGGGCATCGGTCGAGATCCCGGTGCCTAATGAGTGAGCTAACT
TACATTAATTGCGTTGCGCTCACTGCCCGCTTTCCAGTCGGGAAACCTGTCGTGCCAGCTGCATTAATGA
ATCGGCCAACGCGCGGGGAGAGGCGGTTTGC
Features (pLannotate 1.2.2; 20 found; start..end, strand, type, name):
   1002..1079    -  promoter       lacI promoter: lacI
   1087..1366    -  CDS            TcR (fragment): tetracycline efflux protein; tet; confers resistance to tetracycline
   1392..1410    +  promoter       T7 promoter: promoter for bacteriophage T7 RNA polymerase
   1411..1435    +  protein_bind   lac operator: The lac repressor binds to the lac operator to inhibit transcription in E. coli. This inhibition can be relieved by adding lactose or isopropyl-β-D-thiogalactopyranoside (IPTG). lac repressor encoded by lacI
   1450..1472    +  RBS            RBS: efficient ribosome binding site from bacteriophage T7 gene 10 (Olins and Rangwala, 1989)
   1483..1503    +  CDS            7xHis: 6xHis affinity tag
   1504..1713    +  CDS            CPA2 (fragment): CBPA2_HUMAN - Experimental evidence at protein level: Swiss-Prot protein existence level 1. From Homo sapiens (Human).
   1726..1743    +  CDS            9xHis (fragment): 9xHis affinity tag
   1753..1802    +  CDS            SET1 (fragment): solubility-enhancement tag derived from T7 phage gene 10B
   1810..1857    +  terminator     T7 terminator: transcription terminator for bacteriophage T7 RNA polymerase
   1894..2322    +  rep_origin     f1 ori (sequence partly withheld): f1 bacteriophage origin of replication; arrow indicates direction of (+) strand synthesis
   2375..2432    +  promoter       AmpR promoter (fragment): bla
   2441..3256    -  CDS            KanR: aminoglycoside phosphotransferase; aph(3')-Ia; confers resistance to kanamycin in bacteria or G418 (Geneticin®) in eukaryotes
   3378..3966    +  rep_origin     ori: high-copy-number ColE1/pMB1/pBR322/pUC origin of replication
   4152..4291    -  misc_feature   bom: basis of mobility region from pBR322
   4393..4584    -  CDS            rop: Rop protein, which maintains plasmids at low copy number; rop
   4601..4981    +  CDS            YPB1_ECOLX: Protein predicted: Swiss-Prot protein existence level 4. From Escherichia coli.
   5053..5344    -  CDS            TcR (fragment): tetracycline efflux protein; tet; confers resistance to tetracycline
   5359..5380    -  protein_bind   CAP binding site: CAP binding activates transcription in the presence of cAMP. E. coli catabolite activator protein
   5393..1001    -  CDS            lacI (across the origin): lac repressor; lacI; The lac repressor binds to the lac operator to inhibit transcription in E. coli. This inhibition can be relieved by adding lactose or isopropyl-β-D-thiogalactopyranoside (IPTG).
