[The description below was written by a language model from this plasmid's Addgene catalogue record and pLannotate feature annotations shown in this document.]
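Description:
AYE_Nterm is a bacterial expression plasmid built on the pET-29b(+) backbone. It carries a small synthetic gene (about 248 bp) encoding a computationally redesigned version of a procarboxypeptidase domain. The sequence was generated with RosettaDesign, codon-optimised for Escherichia coli, made by commercial gene synthesis and then subcloned into the vector by restriction cloning. Despite the redesign, automated annotation still recognises the coding region as a fragment related to human carboxypeptidase A2.

Expression follows the standard pET arrangement. A T7 promoter with an adjacent lac operator and the T7 gene 10 ribosome binding site drives the open reading frame, which ends at a T7 terminator. The plasmid-borne lacI gene supplies repressor, so transcription stays low until IPTG induction in a host that provides T7 RNA polymerase, and the record recommends a BL21(DE3)pLysS-type strain for protein production. The catalogue lists a C-terminal 6xHis tag for metal-affinity purification. The feature table marks a histidine tract downstream of the insert and also one immediately upstream of it, which suggests the sequenced clone may be His-tagged at both ends; the catalogue entry does not mention the upstream tract.

Selection is by kanamycin resistance (aph(3')-Ia). Replication relies on a pBR322-type ColE1 origin accompanied by bom and rop, although the catalogue describes the plasmid as high copy, and an f1 origin is also present. The short tetracycline-resistance, AmpR promoter and SET1 matches look like backbone remnants or annotation artefacts rather than functional elements. The construct was made to produce the designed protein for studies of folding and stability in a large-scale test of computational protein design.
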