Addgene plasmid #12484: AYE_Nterm
Depositing lab: David Baker. Depositing organization: University of Washington. Publication: A large scale test of computational protein design: folding and stability of nine completely redesigned globular proteins. Dantas G, Kuhlman B, Callender D, Wong M, Baker D. J Mol Biol. 2003 Sep 12. 332(2):449-60. 10.1016/S0022-2836(03)00888-X PubMed 12948494.
Backbone
  Vector backbone: pet29 b(+)
  Backbone size w/o insert (bp): 5371
  Vector type: Bacterial Expression
Growth in bacteria
  Bacterial resistance: Kanamycin, 50 μg/mL
  Growth temperature: 37°C
  Growth strain: DH5alpha
  Growth instructions: Plasmids are provided in DH5 alpha, but for protein expression, BL21(DE3)pLysS is recommended.
  Copy number: High Copy
Gene/Insert
  Gene/Insert name: AYE Nterm (alt name: procarboxypeptidase)
  Insert size (bp): 248
  Mutation: RosettaDesign was used to design sequences. Alignment to wild-type can be seen in the article.
  Tag / fusion protein: 6xHis (C terminal on insert)
  Cloning method: Restriction Enzyme
  Sequencing primers: 5′ T7
Terms and licenses: Academic/Nonprofit Terms; Industry Terms: Not Available to Industry
Depositor comments: A synthetic gene which placed the sequence under the control of the T7 promoter, a C-terminal 6X His tag, and codon usage optimized for Escherichia coli was obtained from BlueHeron Biotechnologies. The gene was then subcloned into the pet29 b(+) vector from Novagen.
How to cite: AYE_Nterm was a gift from David Baker (Addgene plasmid # 12484)
