>Addgene plasmid #12484 | AYE_Nterm | depositor partial sequence | sequence record 7326 | Author sequence
CATATGCATCACCATCACCATCACCATGGTTCCAAAACGATTTTTGTTATTGTCCCTACGAATGAAGAAC
AGGTAGCGTTCCTTGAGGCCCTTGCGAAACAGGATGAATTGAACTTTGATTGGCAGAATCCGCCGACAGA
ACCGGGCCAGCCAGTGGTTATTTTAATCCCATCTGATATGGTGGAGTGGTTTTTAGAAATGTTAAAAGCA
AAAGGCATTCCATTCACTGTTTATGTTGAAGAGTAATG
